>Addgene plasmid #235572 | pPB_TRE3G_dCas9-5xGCN4_Hygro | addgene full sequence | sequence record 470314 | Addgene NGS Result
ACTCTTCCTTTTTCAATATTATTGAAGCATTTATCAGGGTTATTGTCTCATGAGCGGATACATATTTGAA
TGTATTTAGAAAAATAAACAAATAGGGGTTCCGCGCACATTTCCCCGAAAAGTGCCACCTAAATTGTAAG
CGTTAATATTTTGTTAAAATTCGCGTTAAATTTTTGTTAAATCAGCTCATTTTTTAACCAATAGGCCGAA
ATCGGCAAAATCCCTTATAAATCAAAAGAATAGACCGAGATAGGGT
[37 nt withheld, positions 257-293]
AAAGAACGTGGACTCCAACGTCAAAGG
[49 nt withheld, positions 321-369]
T
[91 nt withheld, positions 371-461]
G
[124 nt withheld, positions 463-586]
CCCATTCGCCATTCAGGCTGCGCAACTGTTGGGAAGGGCGATCGGTGCGGGCCTCTTCGCTATTACGCCA
GCTGGCGAAAGGGGGATGTGCTGCAAGGCGATTAAGTTGGGTAACGCCAGGGTTTTCCCAGTCACGACGT
TGTAAAACGACGGCCAGTGAGCGCGCCTCGTTCATTCACGTTTTTGAACCCGTGGAGGACGGGCAGACTC
GCGGTGCAAATGTGTTTTACAGCGTGATGGAGCAGATGAAGATGCTCGACACGCTGCAGAACACGCAGCT
AGATTAACCCTAGAAAGATAATCATATTGTGACGTACGTTAAAGATAATCATGTGTAAAATTGACGCATG
TGTTTTATCGGTCTGTATATCGAGGTTTATTTATTAATTTGAATAGATATTAAGTTTTATTATATTTACA
CTTACATACTAATAATAAATTCAACAAACAATTTATTTATGTTTATTTATTTATTAAAAAAAACAAAAAC
TCAAAATTTCTTCTATAAAGTAACAAAACTTTTATGAGGGACAGCCCCCCCCCAAAGCCCCCAGGGATGT
AATTACGTCCCTCCCCCGCTAGGGGGCAGCAGCGAGCCGCCCGGGGCTCCGCTCCGGTCCGGCGCTCCCC
CCGCATCCCCGAGCCGGCAGCGTGCGGGGACAGCCCGGGCACGGGGAAGGTGGCACGGGATCGCTTTCCT
CTGAACGCTTCTCGCTGCTCTTTGAGCCTGCAGACACCTGGGGGGATACGGGGAAAAGGCCTCCACGGCC
ACTAGTCTTTCGTCTTCAAGAATTCCTCGAGTTTACTCCCTATCAGTGATAGAGAACGTATGAAGAGTTT
ACTCCCTATCAGTGATAGAGAACGTATGCAGACTTTACTCCCTATCAGTGATAGAGAACGTATAAGGAGT
TTACTCCCTATCAGTGATAGAGAACGTATGACCAGTTTACTCCCTATCAGTGATAGAGAACGTATCTACA
GTTTACTCCCTATCAGTGATAGAGAACGTATATCCAGTTTACTCCCTATCAGTGATAGAGAACGTATAAG
CTTTAGGCGTGTACGGTGGGCGCCTATAAAAGCAGAGCTCGTTTAGTGAACCGTCAGATCGCCTGGAGCA
ATTCCACAACACTTTTGTCTTATACCAACTTTCCGTACCACTTCCTACCCTCGTAAAGGTCTAGAGCTAG
CATGGCGCCCAAGAAGAAGCGCAAGGTGGGACGCGTCTGCAGGATATCAAGCTTGCGGTACCGCGGGCCC
GGGATCGCCACCATGGACAAGAAGTACAGCATCGGCCTGGCCATCGGCACCAACTCTGTGGGCTGGGCCG
TGATCACCGACGAGTACAAGGTGCCCAGCAAGAAATTCAAGGTGCTGGGCAACACCGACCGGCACAGCAT
CAAGAAGAACCTGATCGGCGCCCTGCTGTTCGACAGCGGAGAAACAGCCGAGGCCACCCGGCTGAAGAGA
ACCGCCAGAAGAAGATACACCAGACGGAAGAACCGGATCTGCTATCTGCAAGAGATCTTCAGCAACGAGA
TGGCCAAGGTGGACGACAGCTTCTTCCACAGACTGGAAGAGTCCTTCCTGGTGGAAGAGGATAAGAAGCA
CGAGCGGCACCCCATCTTCGGCAACATCGTGGACGAGGTGGCCTACCACGAGAAGTACCCCACCATCTAC
CACCTGAGAAAGAAACTGGTGGACAGCACCGACAAGGCCGACCTGCGGCTGATCTATCTGGCCCTGGCCC
ACATGATCAAGTTCCGGGGCCACTTCCTGATCGAGGGCGACCTGAACCCCGACAACAGCGACGTGGACAA
GCTGTTCATCCAGCTGGTGCAGACCTACAACCAGCTGTTCGAGGAAAACCCCATCAACGCCAGCGGCGTG
GACGCCAAGGCCATCCTGTCTGCCAGACTGAGCAAGAGCAGACGGCTGGAAAATCTGATCGCCCAGCTGC
CCGGCGAGAAGAAGAATGGCCTGTTCGGCAACCTGATTGCCCTGAGCCTGGGCCTGACCCCCAACTTCAA
GAGCAACTTCGACCTGGCCGAGGATGCCAAACTGCAGCTGAGCAAGGACACCTACGACGACGACCTGGAC
AACCTGCTGGCCCAGATCGGCGACCAGTACGCCGACCTGTTTCTGGCCGCCAAGAACCTGTCCGACGCCA
TCCTGCTGAGCGACATCCTGAGAGTGAACACCGAGATCACCAAGGCCCCCCTGAGCGCCTCTATGATCAA
GAGATACGACGAGCACCACCAGGACCTGACCCTGCTGAAAGCTCTCGTGCGGCAGCAGCTGCCTGAGAAG
TACAAAGAGATTTTCTTCGACCAGAGCAAGAACGGCTACGCCGGCTACATCGATGGCGGAGCCAGCCAGG
AAGAGTTCTACAAGTTCATCAAGCCCATCCTGGAAAAGATGGACGGCACCGAGGAACTGCTCGTGAAGCT
GAACAGAGAGGACCTGCTGCGGAAGCAGCGGACCTTCGACAACGGCAGCATCCCCCACCAGATCCACCTG
GGAGAGCTGCACGCCATTCTGCGGCGGCAGGAAGATTTTTACCCATTCCTGAAGGACAACCGGGAAAAGA
TCGAGAAGATCCTGACCTTCCGCATCCCCTACTACGTGGGCCCTCTGGCCAGGGGAAACAGCAGATTCGC
CTGGATGACCAGAAAGAGCGAGGAAACCATCACCCCCTGGAACTTCGAGGAAGTGGTGGACAAGGGCGCC
AGCGCCCAGAGCTTCATCGAGCGGATGACCAACTTCGATAAGAACCTGCCCAACGAGAAGGTGCTGCCCA
AGCACAGCCTGCTGTACGAGTACTTCACCGTGTACAACGAGCTGACCAAAGTGAAATACGTGACCGAGGG
AATGAGAAAGCCCGCCTTCCTGAGCGGCGAGCAGAAAAAAGCCATCGTGGACCTGCTGTTCAAGACCAAC
CGGAAAGTGACCGTGAAGCAGCTGAAAGAGGACTACTTCAAGAAAATCGAGTGCTTCGACTCCGTGGAAA
TCTCCGGCGTGGAAGATCGGTTCAACGCCTCCCTGGGCACATACCACGATCTGCTGAAAATTATCAAGGA
CAAGGACTTCCTGGACAATGAGGAAAACGAGGACATTCTGGAAGATATCGTGCTGACCCTGACACTGTTT
GAGGACAGAGAGATGATCGAGGAACGGCTGAAAACCTATGCCCACCTGTTCGACGACAAAGTGATGAAGC
AGCTGAAGCGGCGGAGATACACCGGCTGGGGCAGGCTGAGCCGGAAGCTGATCAACGGCATCCGGGACAA
GCAGTCCGGCAAGACAATCCTGGATTTCCTGAAGTCCGACGGCTTCGCCAACAGAAACTTCATGCAGCTG
ATCCACGACGACAGCCTGACCTTTAAAGAGGACATCCAGAAAGCCCAGGTGTCCGGCCAGGGCGATAGCC
TGCACGAGCACATTGCCAATCTGGCCGGCAGCCCCGCCATTAAGAAGGGCATCCTGCAGACAGTGAAGGT
GGTGGACGAGCTCGTGAAAGTGATGGGCCGGCACAAGCCCGAGAACATCGTGATCGAAATGGCCAGAGAG
AACCAGACCACCCAGAAGGGACAGAAGAACAGCCGCGAGAGAATGAAGCGGATCGAAGAGGGCATCAAAG
AGCTGGGCAGCCAGATCCTGAAAGAACACCCCGTGGAAAACACCCAGCTGCAGAACGAGAAGCTGTACCT
GTACTACCTGCAGAATGGGCGGGATATGTACGTGGACCAGGAACTGGACATCAACCGGCTGTCCGACTAC
GATGTGGACGCTATCGTGCCTCAGAGCTTTCTGAAGGACGACTCCATCGATAACAAAGTGCTGACTCGGA
GCGACAAGAACCGGGGCAAGAGCGACAACGTGCCCTCCGAAGAGGTCGTGAAGAAGATGAAGAACTACTG
GCGCCAGCTGCTGAATGCCAAGCTGATTACCCAGAGGAAGTTCGACAATCTGACCAAGGCCGAGAGAGGC
GGCCTGAGCGAACTGGATAAGGCCGGCTTCATCAAGAGACAGCTGGTGGAAACCCGGCAGATCACAAAGC
ACGTGGCACAGATCCTGGACTCCCGGATGAACACTAAGTACGACGAGAACGACAAACTGATCCGGGAAGT
GAAAGTGATCACCCTGAAGTCCAAGCTGGTGTCCGATTTCCGGAAGGATTTCCAGTTTTACAAAGTGCGC
GAGATCAACAACTACCACCACGCCCACGACGCCTACCTGAACGCCGTCGTGGGAACCGCCCTGATCAAAA
AGTACCCTAAGCTGGAAAGCGAGTTCGTGTACGGCGACTACAAGGTGTACGACGTGCGGAAGATGATCGC
CAAGAGCGAGCAGGAAATCGGCAAGGCTACCGCCAAGTACTTCTTCTACAGCAACATCATGAACTTTTTC
AAGACCGAGATTACCCTGGCCAACGGCGAGATCCGGAAGCGGCCTCTGATCGAGACAAACGGCGAAACAG
GCGAGATCGTGTGGGATAAGGGCCGGGACTTTGCCACCGTGCGGAAAGTGCTGTCTATGCCCCAAGTGAA
TATCGTGAAAAAGACCGAGGTGCAGACAGGCGGCTTCAGCAAAGAGTCTATCCTGCCCAAGAGGAACAGC
GACAAGCTGATCGCCAGAAAGAAGGACTGGGACCCTAAGAAGTACGGCGGCTTCGACAGCCCCACCGTGG
CCTATTCTGTGCTGGTGGTGGCCAAAGTGGAAAAGGGCAAGTCCAAGAAACTGAAGAGTGTGAAAGAGCT
GCTGGGGATCACCATCATGGAAAGAAGCAGCTTCGAGAAGAATCCCATCGACTTTCTGGAAGCCAAGGGC
TACAAAGAAGTGAAAAAGGACCTGATCATCAAGCTGCCTAAGTACTCCCTGTTCGAGCTGGAAAACGGCC
GGAAGAGAATGCTGGCCTCTGCCGGCGAACTGCAGAAGGGAAACGAACTGGCCCTGCCCTCCAAATATGT
GAACTTCCTGTACCTGGCCAGCCACTATGAGAAGCTGAAGGGCTCCCCCGAGGATAATGAGCAGAAACAG
CTGTTTGTGGAACAGCACAAACACTACCTGGACGAGATCATCGAGCAGATCAGCGAGTTCTCCAAGAGAG
TGATCCTGGCCGACGCTAATCTGGACAAGGTGCTGAGCGCCTACAACAAGCACAGAGACAAGCCTATCAG
AGAGCAGGCCGAGAATATCATCCACCTGTTTACCCTGACCAATCTGGGAGCCCCTGCCGCCTTCAAGTAC
TTTGACACCACCATCGACCGGAAGAGGTACACCAGCACCAAAGAGGTGCTGGACGCCACCCTGATCCACC
AGAGCATCACCGGCCTGTACGAGACACGGATCGACCTGTCTCAGCTGGGAGGCGACGCCTATCCCTATGA
CGTGCCCGATTATGCCAGCCTGGGCAGCGGCTCCCCCAAGAAAAAACGCAAGGTGGAAGATCCTAAGAAA
AAGCGGAAAGTGGACGGCATTGGTAGTGGGAGCAACGGCAGCAGCGGATCCAACGGTCCGACTGACGCCG
CGGAAGAGGAGCTTCTGAGCAAAAACTATCACCTCGAAAACGAGGTTGCGCGACTGAAGAAAGGAAGCGG
GTCCGGTGGAAGTGGCTCCGGATCTGGAGGTTCTGGCAGCGGAGGTAGCGGCAGTGGCGAAGAGCTCCTT
AGTAAGAACTATCATCTGGAAAATGAGGTAGCGCGCTTAAAGAAAGGGTCGGGAAGTGGCGGCAGCGGAA
GTGGGAGTGGAGGGAGCGGTTCTGGCGGTTCCGGCAGTGGAGAGGAGTTGCTGTCTAAGAACTACCACTT
AGAAAACGAAGTCGCACGGCTAAAAAAAGGTTCCGGCTCCGGCGGCTCCGGTTCTGGAAGCGGGGGCTCG
GGATCAGGTGGATCTGGATCAGGAGAGGAATTGCTTTCCAAAAACTACCACCTTGAGAATGAGGTGGCCA
GGTTAAAGAAGGGGAGCGGCTCGGGGGGTAGTGGATCGGGGTCGGGCGGGTCAGGAAGCGGTGGTAGCGG
ATCTGGGGAGGAGCTGCTCTCGAAGAATTACCATTTGGAGAACGAAGTGGCGAGACTAAAGAAGGGAAGC
GGTAGTGGTGGTTCAGGGTCTGGTTCAGGTGGCAGTGGGTCTGGGGGCTCAGGGTCCGGGACGGCCGGCC
ACTAGCCGGTGGCGGTGGCGGAGGGGTTTAAACGGGGGAGGCTAACTGAAACACGGAAGGAGACAATACC
GGAAGGAACCCGCGCTATGACGGCAATAAAAAGACAGAATAAAACGCACGGGTGTTGGGTCGTTTGTTCA
TAAACGCGGGGTTCGGTCCCAGGGCTGGCACTCTGTCGATACCCCACCGAGACCCCATTGGGGCCAATAC
GCCCGCGTTTCTTCCTTTTCCCCACCCCACCCCCCAAGTTCGGGTGAAGGCCCAGGGCTCGCAGCCAACG
TCGGGGCGGCAGGCCCTGCCATAGCAGATCTGCGAAATCGGATCCAGCTAAATCTAAGTGGATCTGCGAT
CGCTCCGGTGCCCGTCAGTGGGCAGAGCGCACATCGCCCACAGTCCCCGAGAAGTTGGGGGGAGGGGTCG
GCAATTGAACGGGTGCCTAGAGAAGGTGGCGCGGGGTAAACTGGGAAAGTGATGTCGTGTACTGGCTCCG
CCTTTTTCCCGAGGGTGGGGGAGAACCGTATATAAGTGCAGTAGTCGCCGTGAACGTTCTTTTTCGCAAC
GGGTTTGCCGCCAGAACACAGCTGAAGCTTCGAGGGGCTCGCATCTCTCCTTCACGCGCCCGCCGCCCTA
CCTGAGGCCGCCATCCACGCCGGTTGAGTCGCGTTCTGCCGCCTCCCGCCTGTGGTGCCTCCTGAACTGC
GTCCGCCGTCTAGGTAAGTTTAAAGCTCAGGTCGAGACCGGGCCTTTGTCCGGCGCTCCCTTGGAGCCTA
CCTAGACTCAGCCGGCTCTCCACGCTTTGCCTGACCCTGCTTGCTCAACTCTACGTCTTTGTTTCGTTTT
CTGTTCTGCGCCGTTACAGATCTAAGCTGTGACCGGCGCCTACTCTAGAGCCGCCATGTCTAGACTGGAC
AAGAGCAAAGTCATAAACTCTGCTCTGGAATTACTCAATGGAGTCGGTATCGAAGGCCTGACGACAAGGA
AACTCGCTCAAAAGCTGGGAGTTGAGCAGCCTACCCTGTACTGGCACGTGAAGAACAAGCGGGCCCTGCT
CGATGCCCTGCCAATCGAGATGCTGGACAGGCATCATACCCACTCCTGCCCCCTGGAAGGCGAGTCATGG
CAAGACTTTCTGCGGAACAACGCCAAGTCATACCGCTGTGCTCTCCTCTCACATCGCGACGGGGCTAAAG
TGCATCTCGGCACCCGCCCAACAGAGAAACAGTACGAAACCCTGGAAAATCAGCTCGCGTTCCTGTGTCA
GCAAGGCTTCTCCCTGGAGAACGCACTGTACGCTCTGTCCGCCGTGGGCCACTTTACACTGGGCTGCGTA
TTGGAGGAACAGGAGCATCAAGTAGCAAAAGAGGAAAGAGAGACACCTACCACCGATTCTATGCCCCCAC
TTCTGAAACAAGCAATTGAGCTGTTCGACCGGCAGGGAGCCGAACCTGCCTTCCTTTTCGGCCTGGAACT
AATCATATGTGGCCTGGAGAAACAGCTAAAGTGCGAAAGCGGCGGGCCGACCGACGCCCTTGACGATTTT
GACTTAGACATGCTCCCAGCCGATGCCCTTGACGACTTTGACCTTGATATGCTGCCTGCTGACGCTCTTG
ACGATTTTGACCTTGACATGCTCCCCGGGGAGGGCAGAGGAAGTCTTCTAACATGCGGTGACGTGGAGGA
GAATCCCGGCCCTGAATTCATGGATAGATCCGGAAAGCCTGAACTCACCGCGACGTCTGTCGAGAAGTTT
CTGATCGAAAAGTTCGACAGCGTCTCCGACCTGATGCAGCTCTCGGAGGGCGAAGAATCTCGTGCTTTCA
GCTTCGATGTAGGAGGGCGTGGATATGTCCTGCGGGTAAATAGCTGCGCCGATGGTTTCTACAAAGATCG
TTATGTTTATCGGCACTTTGCATCGGCCGCGCTCCCGATTCCGGAAGTGCTTGACATTGGGGAATTCAGC
GAGAGCCTGACCTATTGCATCTCCCGCCGTGCACAGGGTGTCACGTTGCAAGACCTGCCTGAAACCGAAC
TGCCCGCTGTTCTGCAGCCGGTCGCGGAGGCCATGGATGCGATCGCTGCGGCCGATCTTAGCCAGACGAG
CGGGTTCGGCCCATTCGGACCGCAAGGAATCGGTCAATACACTACATGGCGTGATTTCATATGCGCGATT
GCTGATCCCCATGTGTATCACTGGCAAACTGTGATGGACGACACCGTCAGTGCGTCCGTCGCGCAGGCTC
TCGATGAGCTGATGCTTTGGGCCGAGGACTGCCCCGAAGTCCGGCACCTCGTGCACGCGGATTTCGGCTC
CAACAATGTCCTGACGGACAATGGCCGCATAACAGCGGTCATTGACTGGAGCGAGGCGATGTTCGGGGAT
TCCCAATACGAGGTCGCCAACATCTTCTTCTGGAGGCCGTGGTTGGCTTGTATGGAGCAGCAGACGCGCT
ACTTCGAGCGGAGGCATCCGGAGCTTGCAGGATCGCCGCGGCTCCGGGCGTATATGCTCCGCATTGGTCT
TGACCAACTCTATCAGAGCTTGGTTGACGGCAATTTCGATGATGCAGCTTGGGCGCAGGGTCGATGCGAC
GCAATCGTCCGATCCGGAGCCGGGACTGTCGGGCGTACACAAATCGCCCGCAGAAGCGCGGCCGTCTGGA
CCGATGGCTGTGTAGAAGTACTCGCCGATAGTGGAAACCGACGCCCCAGCACTCGTCCGAGGGCAAAGGA
ATAAGCCAAGGAACCTCTGGATTACAAAATTTGTGAAAGATTGACTGGTATTCTTAACTATGTTGCTCCT
TTTACGCTATGTGGATACGCTGCTTTAATGCCTTTGTATCAGTTAACTTGTTTATTGCAGCTTATAATGG
TTACAAATAAAGCAATAGCATCACAAATTTCACAAATAAAGCATTTTTTTCACTGCATTCTAGTTGTGGT
TTGTCCAAACTCATCAATGTATCTTATCATGTCTGGAATTGACTCAAATGATGTCAATTAGTCTATCAGA
AGCTCATCTGGTCTCCCTTCCGGGGGACAAGACATCCCTGTTTAATATTTAAACAGCAGTGTTCCCAAAC
TGGGTTCTTATATCCCTTGCTCTGGTCAACCAGGTTGCAGGGTTTCCTGTCCTCACAGGAACGAAGTCCC
TAAAGAAACAGTGGCAGCCAGGTTTAGCCCCGGAATTGACTGGATTCCTTTTTTAGGGCCCATTGGTATG
GCTTTTTCCCCGTATCCCCCCAGGTGTCTGCAGGCTCAAAGAGCAGCGAGAAGCGTTCAGAGGAAAGCGA
TCCCGTGCCACCTTCCCCGTGCCCGGGCTGTCCCCGCACGCTGCCGGCTCGGGGATGCGGGGGGAGCGCC
GGACCGGAGCGGAGCCCCGGGCGGCTCGCTGCTGCCCCCTAGCGGGGGAGGGACGTAATTACATCCCTGG
GGGCTTTGGGGGGGGGCTGTCCCTGATATCTATAACAAGAAAATATATATATAATAAGTTATCACGTAAG
TAGAACATGAAATAACAATATAATTATCGTATGAGTTAAATCTTAAAAGTCACGTAAAAGATAATCATGC
GTCATTTTGACTCACGCGGTCGTTATAGTTCAAAATCAGTGACACTTACCGCATTGACAAGCACGCCTCA
CGGGAGCTCCAAGCGGCGACTGAGATGTCCTAAATGCACAGCGACGGATTCGCGCTATTTAGAAAGAGAG
AGCAATATTTCAAGAATGCATGCGTCAATTTTACGCAGACTATCTTTCTAGGGTTAATCTAGCTGCATCA
GGATCATATCGTCGGGTCTTTTTTCCGGCTCAGTCATCGCCCAAGCTGGCGCTATCTGGGCATCGGGGAG
GAAGAAGCCCGTGCCTTTTCCCGCGAGGTTGAAGCGGCATGGAAAGAGTTTGCCGAGGATGACTGCTGCT
GCATTGACGTTGAGCGAAAACGCACGTTTACCATGATGATTCGGGAAGGTGTGGCCATGCACGCCTTTAA
CGGTGAACTGTTCGTTCAGGCCACCTGGGATACCAGTTCGTCGCGGCTTTTCCGGACACAGTTCCGGATG
GTCAGCCCGAAGCGCATCAGCAACCCGAACAATACCGGCGACAGCCGGAACTGCCGTGCCGGTGTGCAGA
TTAATGACAGCGGTGCGGCGCTGGGATATTACGTCAGCGAGGACGGGTATCCTGGCTGGATGCCGCAGAA
ATGGACATGGATACCCCGTGAGTTACCCGGCGGGCGCGCTTGGCGTAATCATGGTCATAGCTGTTTCCTG
TGTGAAATTGTTATCCGCTCACAATTCCACACAACATACGAGCCGGAAGCATAAAGTGTAAAGCCTGGGG
TGCCTAATGAGTGAGCTAACTCACATTAATTGCGTTGCGCTCACTGCCCGCTTTCCAGTCGGGAAACCTG
TCGTGCCAGCTGCATTAATGAATCGGCCAACGCGCGGGGAGAGGCGGTTTGCGTATTGGGCGCTCTTCCG
CTTCCTCGCTCACTGACTCGCTGCGCTCGGTCGTTCGGCTGCGGCGAGCGGTATCAGCTCACTCAAAGGC
GGTAATACGGTTATCCACAGAATCAGGGGATAACGCAGGAAAGAACATGTGAGCAAAAGGCCAGCAAAAG
GCCAGGAACCGTAAAAAGGCCGCGTTGCTGGCGTTTTTCCATAGGCTCCGCCCCCCTGACGAGCATCACA
AAAATCGACGCTCAAGTCAGAGGTGGCGAAACCCGACAGGACTATAAAGATACCAGGCGTTTCCCCCTGG
AAGCTCCCTCGTGCGCTCTCCTGTTCCGACCCTGCCGCTTACCGGATACCTGTCCGCCTTTCTCCCTTCG
GGAAGCGTGGCGCTTTCTCATAGCTCACGCTGTAGGTATCTCAGTTCGGTGTAGGTCGTTCGCTCCAAGC
TGGGCTGTGTGCACGAACCCCCCGTTCAGCCCGACCGCTGCGCCTTATCCGGTAACTATCGTCTTGAGTC
CAACCCGGTAAGACACGACTTATCGCCACTGGCAGCAGCCACTGGTAACAGGATTAGCAGAGCGAGGTAT
GTAGGCGGTGCTACAGAGTTCTTGAAGTGGTGGCCTAACTACGGCTACACTAGAAGAACAGTATTTGGTA
TCTGCGCTCTGCTGAAGCCAGTTACCTTCGGAAAAAGAGTTGGTAGCTCTTGATCCGGCAAACAAACCAC
CGCTGGTAGCGGTGGTTTTTTTGTTTGCAAGCAGCAGATTACGCGCAGAAAAAAAGGATCTCAAGAAGAT
CCTTTGATCTTTTCTACGGGGTCTGACGCTCAGTGGAACGAAAACTCACGTTAAGGGATTTTGGTCATGA
GATTATCAAAAAGGATCTTCACCTAGATCCTTTTAAATTAAAAATGAAGTTTTAAATCAATCTAAAGTAT
ATATGAGTAAACTTGGTCTGACAGTTACCAATGCTTAATCAGTGAGGCACCTATCTCAGCGATCTGTCTA
TTTCGTTCATCCATAGTTGCCTGACTCCCCGTCGTGTAGATAACTACGATACGGGAGGGCTTACCATCTG
GCCCCAGTGCTGCAATGATACCGCGAGACCCACGCTCACCGGCTCCAGATTTATCAGCAATAAACCAGCC
AGCCGGAAGGGCCGAGCGCAGAAGTGGTCCTGCAACTTTATCCGCCTCCATCCAGTCTATTAATTGTTGC
CGGGAAGCTAGAGTAAGTAGTTCGCCAGTTAATAGTTTGCGCAACGTTGTTGCCATTGCTACAGGCATCG
TGGTGTCACGCTCGTCGTTTGGTATGGCTTCATTCAGCTCCGGTTCCCAACGATCAAGGCGAGTTACATG
ATCCCCCATGTTGTGCAAAAAAGCGGTTAGCTCCTTCGGTCCTCCGATCGTTGTCAGAAGTAAGTTGGCC
GCAGTGTTATCACTCATGGTTATGGCAGCACTGCATAATTCTCTTACTGTCATGCCATCCGTAAGATGCT
TTTCTGTGACTGGTGAGTACTCAACCAAGTCATTCTGAGAATAGTGTATGCGGCGACCGAGTTGCTCTTG
CCCGGCGTCAATACGGGATAATACCGCGCCACATAGCAGAACTTTAAAAGTGCTCATCATTGGAAAACGT
TCTTCGGGGCGAAAACTCTCAAGGATCTTACCGCTGTTGAGATCCAGTTCGATGTAACCCACTCGTGCAC
CCAACTGATCTTCAGCATCTTTTACTTTCACCAGCGTTTCTGGGTGAGCAAAAACAGGAAGGCAAAATGC
CGCAAAAAAGGGAATAAGGGCGACACGGAAATGTTGAATACTCAT
Features (pLannotate 1.2.2; 24 found; start..end, strand, type, name):
      1..105     -  promoter       AmpR promoter: bla
    158..586     -  rep_origin     f1 ori (sequence partly withheld): f1 bacteriophage origin of replication; arrow indicates direction of (+) strand synthesis
    591..746     -  CDS            lacZα (fragment): LacZα fragment of β-galactosidase; lacZ fragment
    748..867     +  CDS            B (fragment): PORTL_LAMBD - Experimental evidence at protein level: Swiss-Prot protein existence level 1. Forms the portal vertex of the capsid (PubMed:6228056, PubMed:6232391). This portal plays critical roles in head assembly, genome packaging, neck/tail attachment, and genome ejection (Probable). The portal protein multimerizes as a single ring-shaped homododecamer arranged around a central channel (PubMed:6232391). Binds to the terminase subunits to form the packaging machine (PubMed:7799432). From Escherichia phage lambda (Bacteriophage lambda).
   1385..1763    +  promoter       TRE3G promoter: 3rd-generation Tet-responsive promoter that can be activated by binding of Tet-On® 3G
   1832..1852    +  misc_feature   MCS (fragment): multiple cloning site
   1859..5962    +  CDS            Cas9: Cas9 (Csn1) endonuclease from the Streptococcus pyogenes Type II CRISPR/Cas system generates RNA-guided double strand breaks in DNA
   6122..6178    +  CDS            GCN4 (fragment): GCN4_YEAST - Also known as AAS101 From Saccharomyces cerevisiae (strain ATCC 204508 / S288c) (Baker's yeast).
   6837..6885    +  polyA_signal   HSV TK poly(A) signal: herpes simplex virus thymidine kinase polyadenylation signal (Cole and Stacy, 1985)
   7116..7327    +  promoter       EF-1α core promoter: core promoter for human elongation factor EF-1α
   7340..7608    +  LTR            5' LTR (truncated): truncated 5' long terminal repeat (LTR) from human T-cell leukemia virus (HTLV) type 1
   7642..8339    +  CDS            rtTA3 (fragment): reverse tetracycline transactivator 3 activates expression from Tet-responsive promoters in the presence of doxycycline
   8269..8379    +  CDS            VP48: 3 tandem repeats of the minimal activation domain of herpes simplex virus VP16 (Cheng et al., 2013)
   8460..9479    +  CDS            HygR: aminoglycoside phosphotransferase from E. coli; aph(4)-Ia; confers resistance to hygromycin
   9488..9587    +  misc_feature   WPRE (fragment): woodchuck hepatitis virus posttranscriptional regulatory element
   9591..9712    +  polyA_signal   SV40 poly(A) signal: SV40 polyadenylation signal
   9730..9822    +  ncRNA          G-CSF SLDE: Accession: RF00183 - G-CSF factor stem-loop destabilising element (SLDE)
  10519..10986   +  CDS            B (fragment): PORTL_LAMBD - Experimental evidence at protein level: Swiss-Prot protein existence level 1. Forms the portal vertex of the capsid (PubMed:6228056, PubMed:6232391). This portal plays critical roles in head assembly, genome packaging, neck/tail attachment, and genome ejection (Probable). The portal protein multimerizes as a single ring-shaped homododecamer arranged around a central channel (PubMed:6232391). Binds to the terminase subunits to form the packaging machine (PubMed:7799432). From Escherichia phage lambda (Bacteriophage lambda).
  11022..11044   -  protein_bind   lac operator (fragment): The lac repressor binds to the lac operator to inhibit transcription in E. coli. This inhibition can be relieved by adding lactose or isopropyl-β-D-thiogalactopyranoside (IPTG). lac repressor encoded by lacI
  11048..11078   -  promoter       lac promoter: promoter for the E. coli lac operon
  11093..11114   -  protein_bind   CAP binding site: CAP binding activates transcription in the presence of cAMP. E. coli catabolite activator protein
  11127..11219   -  CDS            lacI (fragment): lac repressor; lacI; The lac repressor binds to the lac operator to inhibit transcription in E. coli. This inhibition can be relieved by adding lactose or isopropyl-β-D-thiogalactopyranoside (IPTG).
  11402..11990   -  rep_origin     ori: high-copy-number ColE1/pMB1/pBR322/pUC origin of replication
  12161..13021   -  CDS            AmpR: β-lactamase; bla; confers resistance to ampicillin, carbenicillin, and related antibiotics
