[The description below was written by a language model from this plasmid's Addgene catalogue record and pLannotate feature annotations shown in this document.]
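Description:
pPB_TRE3G_dCas9-5xGCN4_Hygro is a 13 kb piggyBac transposon plasmid for stable genomic integration and doxycycline-inducible expression of a SunTag-style dCas9 scaffold. It is built on the pPB-TRE3G backbone and is maintained in E. coli through a high-copy ColE1/pUC-type origin with ampicillin resistance. An f1 origin and lacZα/lac promoter remnants from the parental cloning vector are also present. The automated annotation does not label the piggyBac terminal repeats, so the transposon character rests on the depositor's description. The short matches to a phage lambda portal protein that flank the cargo are probably incidental annotation hits.

The payload consists of two expression units. In the first, a TRE3G Tet-responsive promoter drives Streptococcus pyogenes Cas9 carrying the D10A and H840A mutations, which abolish nuclease activity. This dCas9 is fused at its C-terminus to five copies of the GCN4 peptide epitope, only one of which is picked up by the annotation, and the unit ends with an HSV TK polyadenylation signal. In the second unit, a composite promoter made of the EF-1α core promoter and an HTLV-1 LTR fragment drives the Tet-On 3G-type reverse transactivator, annotated as rtTA3 with VP16-derived activation repeats. A hygromycin resistance gene follows, then a WPRE fragment and an SV40 poly(A) signal. The element linking the transactivator to HygR is not annotated. Because the transactivator is on the same plasmid, a single integration gives a self-contained inducible system that is selectable with hygromycin.

According to the record, the construct is used for programmable epigenome editing. Guide RNA-targeted dCas9 presents the GCN4 array, which can recruit several copies of chromatin-modifying effectors fused to a GCN4-binding antibody fragment. Those effectors, the guide RNA and the piggyBac transposase must be supplied separately.
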