Addgene plasmid #235572: pPB_TRE3G_dCas9-5xGCN4_Hygro
Purpose: Dox-inducible expression of dCas9-GCN4 & genomic integration
Depositing lab: Jamie Hackett. Publication: Systematic epigenome editing captures the context-dependent instructive function of chromatin modifications. Policarpi C, Munafo M, Tsagkris S, Carlini V, Hackett JA. Nat Genet. 2024 Jun;56(6):1168-1180. doi: 10.1038/s41588-024-01706-w. Epub 2024 May 9. PubMed 38724747.
Backbone
  Vector backbone: pPB-TRE3G
  Vector type: CRISPR
Growth in bacteria
  Bacterial resistance: Ampicillin, 100 μg/mL
  Growth temperature: 30°C
  Growth strain: NEB Stable
  Copy number: High Copy
Gene/Insert
  Gene/Insert name: dCas9-5xGCN4
  Species: Other
  Mutation: D10A; H840A
  Cloning method: Gibson Cloning
Terms and licenses: Academic/Nonprofit Terms; Industry Terms: Not Available to Industry
Depositor comments: Drives DOX-inducible expression of the dCas9-5xGCN4 for epigenetic editing. This is a piggyBAC plasmid that integrates into the genome and can be selected for via Hygromycin resistance. An additional TET3G insert enables the doxycyline-indicuible system to operate.
How to cite: pPB_TRE3G_dCas9-5xGCN4_Hygro was a gift from Jamie Hackett (Addgene plasmid # 235572 ; http://n2t.net/addgene:235572 ; RRID:Addgene_235572)
